>Addgene plasmid #15565 | pLV.MRE11i | addgene partial sequence | sequence record 21929 | 15565 with H1
CTTNGATTGGGATCTTATAAGTTCTGTATGAGACCACAGATCCCCGGCACTGAGAAACATGCAATTCAAG
AGATTGCATGTTTCTCAGTGCCTTTTTGGAAAAGCTTATCGATACCGTCGACCCTGTGGAATGTGTGTCA
GTTAGGGTGTGGAAAGTCCCCAGGCTCCCCAGCAGGCAGAAGTATGCAAAGCATGCATCTCAATTAGTCA
GCAACCAGGTGTGGAAAGTCCCCAGGCTCCCCAGCAGGCAGAAGTATGCAAAGCATGCATCTCAATTAGT
CAGCAACCATAGTCCCGCCCCTAACTCCGCCCATCCCGCCCCTAACTCCGCCCAGTTCCGCCCATTCTCC
GCCCCATGGCTGACTAATTTTTTTTATTTATGCAGAGGCCGAGGCCGCCTCGGCCTCTGAGCTATTCCAG
AAGTAGTGAGGAGGCTTTTTTGGAGGCCTAGGCTTTTGCAAAAAGCTTACCATGACCGAGTACAAGCCCA
CGGTGCGCCTCGCCACCCGCGACGACGTCCCCAGGGCCGTACGCACCCTCGCCGCCGCGTTCGCCGACTA
CCCCGCCACGCGCCACACCGTCGATCCGGACCGCCACATCGAGCGGGTCACCGAGCTGCAAGAACTCTTC
CTCACGCGCGTCGGGCTCGACATCGGCAAGGTGTGGGTCGCGGACGACGGCGCCGCGGTGNCGGTCTGGA
CCACGCCGGAGAGCGTCGAAGCGGGGGCGGTGTTCGCCGAGATCGGCCCGCGCATGGCCGAGTTGAGCGG
TTCCCGGCTGGCCGCGCAGCAACAGATGGAAGGCCTCCTGGCGCCGCACCGGNCCAAGGAGCCCGCGTGG
TTCCTGGNCACCGTCGGCGTCTCGCCCGACCACCAGGGCAAGGGTCTGGGCAGCGCCGTCGTGCTCCCGG
ANTGNAGGCGNCNAACNCGCCGGNTGCCCCCTTCCTG
