[The description below was written by a language model from this plasmid's Addgene catalogue record.]
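Description:
pLV.MRE11i is a lentiviral RNA interference vector built on the pRDI292 backbone and designed to knock down human MRE11 (also known as MRE11A, ATLD or HNGS1) in mammalian cells. It is maintained in bacteria as a high-copy, ampicillin-selected plasmid. The recorded host is a recombination-deficient strain of the kind commonly used to keep the repeated sequences of lentiviral vectors stable. A puromycin marker allows selection of transduced or transfected mammalian cells, so that stable knockdown populations can be established.

The payload is a short hairpin cassette of about 60 bp, made from annealed oligonucleotides and placed in the backbone between BamHI and SalI sites, both of which were retained. The oligo design follows the usual shRNA layout: a sense target stretch, a short loop, the antisense complement and a run of thymidines that acts as a Pol III terminator. The transcript folds into a hairpin that the cell processes into an siRNA directed against MRE11 mRNA. The record does not explicitly name the promoter, but the listed sequencing primer is an H1 primer, which suggests the hairpin lies downstream of an H1 Pol III promoter. The promoter driving puromycin resistance and the details of the viral elements are not stated, and no feature table is available to confirm them.

MRE11 is a component of the MRE11–RAD50–NBS1 DNA damage-sensing complex. The associated publication concerns the influence of the ATM pathway on HIV-1 replication through Rev function, which is consistent with using this vector to deplete MRE11 in human cells when studying DNA damage response factors in that setting.
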