Addgene plasmid #15565: pLV.MRE11i
Depositing lab: Didier Trono. Depositing organization: Swiss Federal Institute of Technology (EPFL). Publication: Ataxia-telangiectasia-mutated (ATM) protein can enhance human immunodeficiency virus type 1 replication by stimulating Rev function. Ariumi Y, Trono D. J Virol. 2006 Mar . 80(5):2445-52. 10.1128/JVI.80.5.2445-2452.2006 PubMed 16474151.
Backbone
  Vector backbone: pRDI292
  Vector type: Mammalian Expression, Lentiviral, RNAi
  Selectable markers: Puromycin
Growth in bacteria
  Bacterial resistance: Ampicillin, 100 μg/mL
  Growth temperature: 37°C
  Growth strain: Stbl3
  Copy number: High Copy
Gene/Insert
  Gene/Insert name: MRE11 shRNA (alt name: MRE11)
  Species: H. sapiens (human)
  Insert size (bp): 60
  Entrez Gene: MRE11 (a.k.a. ATLD, HNGS1, MRE11A, MRE11B)
  Cloning method: Restriction Enzyme; 5′ cloning site BamHI (not destroyed); 3′ cloning site SalI (not destroyed)
  Sequencing primers: 5′ H1
Terms and licenses: Academic/Nonprofit Terms; Industry Terms: Not Available to Industry
Depositor comments: Sense oligo sequence used for cloning: MRE11, 5'-GATCCCCGGC ACTGAGAAAC ATGCAATTCA AGAGATTGCA TGTTTCTCAG TGCCTTTTTG GAAA-3'.
How to cite: pLV.MRE11i was a gift from Didier Trono (Addgene plasmid # 15565 ; http://n2t.net/addgene:15565 ; RRID:Addgene_15565)
